Addgene plasmid #178124: RAB_Halo_C_allele
Purpose: Donor vector for endogenous tagging of human RAB at the C-terminus with halotag
Depositing lab: iPSC Neurodegenerative Disease Initiative (iNDI) & Michael Ward.
Backbone
  Vector backbone: pUC57-BsaI-Free
  Vector type: Donor vector
Growth in bacteria
  Bacterial resistance: Ampicillin, 100 μg/mL
  Growth temperature: 37°C
  Growth strain: DH5alpha
  Copy number: High Copy
Gene/Insert
  Gene/Insert name: Halotag (alt name: RAB)
  Species: H. sapiens (human)
  Entrez Gene: AGFG1 (a.k.a. HRB, RAB, RIP)
  Cloning method: Unknown
Terms and licenses: Academic/Nonprofit Terms; Industry Terms: Not Available to Industry
How to cite: RAB_Halo_C_allele was a gift from iPSC Neurodegenerative Disease Initiative (iNDI) & Michael Ward (Addgene plasmid # 178124 ; http://n2t.net/addgene:178124 ; RRID:Addgene_178124)
