[The description below was written by a language model from this plasmid's Addgene catalogue record and pLannotate feature annotations shown in this document.]
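Description:
RAB_Halo_C_allele is a donor (homology-directed repair template) plasmid built on the pUC57-BsaI-Free cloning backbone, intended for knocking a HaloTag coding sequence into the C-terminus of an endogenous human gene. It is propagated in E. coli as a high-copy plasmid from a ColE1/pUC-type origin and selected with ampicillin through the β-lactamase gene and its native promoter. The remaining backbone annotations (lacZα, lac promoter and operator, CAP binding site, and small rop, bom and lacI fragments) are remnants of the pUC cloning region and play no role in the tagging function.

The payload sits within the disrupted lacZα region. The feature table identifies a fragment of human RAB39B coding sequence, followed after a short gap, presumably a linker, by a haloalkane dehalogenase (dhaA) open reading frame, the bacterial enzyme from which HaloTag was engineered. Roughly 500 nt of unannotated sequence lies downstream of the tag; this probably serves as the second homology arm, though the record does not state it. No promoter, polyadenylation signal, mammalian selection marker or recombinase sites are annotated, which fits a design in which the fusion is expressed from the native locus after integration. The catalogue entry names the target only as "RAB" and links it to the Entrez gene AGFG1, for which RAB is an alias, whereas the sequence annotation points to the small GTPase RAB39B. That discrepancy should be kept in mind when using the construct.

The plasmid would typically be co-delivered with a site-specific nuclease such as Cas9 and a guide RNA, neither of which is encoded here. The resulting endogenously HaloTagged alleles in human cells allow labelling with HaloTag ligands for imaging or pull-down.
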