Features (pLannotate 1.2.2; 12 found; start..end, strand, type, name):
    196..784     -  rep_origin     ori: high-copy-number ColE1/pMB1/pBR322/pUC origin of replication
    955..1815    -  CDS            AmpR: β-lactamase; bla; confers resistance to ampicillin, carbenicillin, and related antibiotics
   1816..1920    -  promoter       AmpR promoter: bla
   2015..2050    +  CDS            rop (fragment): Rop protein, which maintains plasmids at low copy number; rop
   2152..2251    +  misc_feature   bom (fragment): basis of mobility region from pBR322
   2257..2414    -  CDS            lacZα (fragment): LacZα fragment of β-galactosidase; lacZ fragment
   2429..2845    +  CDS            RAB39B (fragment): RB39B_HUMAN - Experimental evidence at protein level: Swiss-Prot protein existence level 1. Small GTPases Rab involved in autophagy (PubMed:27103069). The small GTPases Rab are key regulators of intracellular membrane trafficking, from the formation of transport vesicles to their fusion with membranes. Rabs cycle between an inactive GDP-bound form and an active GTP-bound form that is able to recruit to membranes different sets of downstream effectors directly responsible for vesicle formation, movement, tethering and fusion (PubMed:27103069). May regulate the homeostasis of SNCA/alpha-synuclei
   2891..3766    +  CDS            dhaA: DHAA_PSEPV - Experimental evidence at protein level: Swiss-Prot protein existence level 1. Catalyzes hydrolytic cleavage of carbon-halogen bonds in halogenated aliphatic compounds, leading to the formation of the corresponding primary alcohols, halide ions and protons. Has a broad substrate specificity, as it is able to dehalogenate mono- and di- chlorinated and brominated alkanes (up to at least C10), and the two isomers of 1,3-dichloropropene to 3-chloroallyl alcohol; the highest activity was found with 1,2-dibromoethane, while no activity was observed with the analog 1,2-dichloroethane. Fro
   4260..4276    -  protein_bind   lac operator: The lac repressor binds to the lac operator to inhibit transcription in E. coli. This inhibition can be relieved by adding lactose or isopropyl-β-D-thiogalactopyranoside (IPTG). lac repressor encoded by lacI
   4284..4314    -  promoter       lac promoter: promoter for the E. coli lac operon
   4329..4350    -  protein_bind   CAP binding site: CAP binding activates transcription in the presence of cAMP. E. coli catabolite activator protein
   4363..13      -  CDS            lacI (fragment) (across the origin): lac repressor; lacI; The lac repressor binds to the lac operator to inhibit transcription in E. coli. This inhibition can be relieved by adding lactose or isopropyl-β-D-thiogalactopyranoside (IPTG).
>Addgene plasmid #178124 | RAB_Halo_C_allele | addgene full sequence | sequence record 349338 | Addgene NGS Result
GCGTATTGGGCGCTCTTCCGCTTCCTCGCTCACTGACTCGCTGCGCTCGGTCGTTCGGCTGCGGCGAGCG
GTATCAGCTCACTCAAAGGCGGTAATACGGTTATCCACAGAATCAGGGGATAACGCAGGAAAGAACATGT
GAGCAAAAGGCCAGCAAAAGGCCAGGAACCGTAAAAAGGCCGCGTTGCTGGCGTTTTTCCATAGGCTCCG
CCCCCCTGACGAGCATCACAAAAATCGACGCTCAAGTCAGAGGTGGCGAAACCCGACAGGACTATAAAGA
TACCAGGCGTTTCCCCCTGGAAGCTCCCTCGTGCGCTCTCCTGTTCCGACCCTGCCGCTTACCGGATACC
TGTCCGCCTTTCTCCCTTCGGGAAGCGTGGCGCTTTCTCATAGCTCACGCTGTAGGTATCTCAGTTCGGT
GTAGGTCGTTCGCTCCAAGCTGGGCTGTGTGCACGAACCCCCCGTTCAGCCCGACCGCTGCGCCTTATCC
GGTAACTATCGTCTTGAGTCCAACCCGGTAAGACACGACTTATCGCCACTGGCAGCAGCCACTGGTAACA
GGATTAGCAGAGCGAGGTATGTAGGCGGTGCTACAGAGTTCTTGAAGTGGTGGCCTAACTACGGCTACAC
TAGAAGAACAGTATTTGGTATCTGCGCTCTGCTGAAGCCAGTTACCTTCGGAAAAAGAGTTGGTAGCTCT
TGATCCGGCAAACAAACCACCGCTGGTAGCGGTGGTTTTTTTGTTTGCAAGCAGCAGATTACGCGCAGAA
AAAAAGGATCTCAAGAAGATCCTTTGATCTTTTCTACGGGGTCTGACGCTCAGTGGAACGAAAACTCACG
TTAAGGGATTTTGGTCATGAGATTATCAAAAAGGATCTTCACCTAGATCCTTTTAAATTAAAAATGAAGT
TTTAAATCAATCTAAAGTATATATGAGTAAACTTGGTCTGACAGTTACCAATGCTTAATCAGTGAGGCAC
CTATCTCAGCGATCTGTCTATTTCGTTCATCCATAGTTGCCTGACTCCCCGTCGTGTAGATAACTACGAT
ACGGGAGGGCTTACCATCTGGCCCCAGTGCTGCAATGATACCGCGAGATCCACGCTCACCGGCTCCAGAT
TTATCAGCAATAAACCAGCCAGCCGGAAGGGCCGAGCGCAGAAGTGGTCCTGCAACTTTATCCGCCTCCA
TCCAGTCTATTAATTGTTGCCGGGAAGCTAGAGTAAGTAGTTCGCCAGTTAATAGTTTGCGCAACGTTGT
TGCCATTGCTACAGGCATCGTGGTGTCACGCTCGTCGTTTGGTATGGCTTCATTCAGCTCCGGTTCCCAA
CGATCAAGGCGAGTTACATGATCCCCCATGTTGTGCAAAAAAGCGGTTAGCTCCTTCGGTCCTCCGATCG
TTGTCAGAAGTAAGTTGGCCGCAGTGTTATCACTCATGGTTATGGCAGCACTGCATAATTCTCTTACTGT
CATGCCATCCGTAAGATGCTTTTCTGTGACTGGTGAGTACTCAACCAAGTCATTCTGAGAATAGTGTATG
CGGCGACCGAGTTGCTCTTGCCCGGCGTCAATACGGGATAATACCGCGCCACATAGCAGAACTTTAAAAG
TGCTCATCATTGGAAAACGTTCTTCGGGGCGAAAACTCTCAAGGATCTTACCGCTGTTGAGATCCAGTTC
GATGTAACCCACTCGTGCACCCAACTGATCTTCAGCATCTTTTACTTTCACCAGCGTTTCTGGGTGAGCA
AAAACAGGAAGGCAAAATGCCGCAAAAAAGGGAATAAGGGCGACACGGAAATGTTGAATACTCATACTCT
TCCTTTTTCAATATTATTGAAGCATTTATCAGGGTTATTGTCTCATGAGCGGATACATATTTGAATGTAT
TTAGAAAAATAAACAAATAGGGGTTCCGCGCACATTTCCCCGAAAAGTGCCACCTGACGTCTAAGAAACC
ATTATTATCATGACATTAACCTATAAAAATAGGCGTATCACGAGGCCCTTTCGTCTCGCGCGTTTCGGTG
ATGACGGTGAAAACCTCTGACACATGCAGCTCCCGGAGACGGTCACAGCTTGTCTGTAAGCGGATGCCGG
GAGCAGACAAGCCCGTCAGGGCGCGTCAGCGGGTGTTGGCGGGTGTCGGGGCTGGCTTAACTATGCGGCA
TCAGAGCAGATTGTACTGAGAGTGCACCATATGCGGTGTGAAATACCGCACAGATGCGTAAGGAGAAAAT
ACCGCATCAGGCGCCATTCGCCATTCAGGCTGCGCAACTGTTGGGAAGGGCGATCGGTGCGGGCCTCTTC
GCTATTACGCCAGCTGGCGAAAGGGGGATGTGCTGCAAGGCGATTAAGTTGGGTAACGCCAGGGTTTTCC
CAGTCACGACGTTGTAAAACGACGGCCAGTGAATTCGAGCTCGGTACCTCGCGAATGCATCTAGAGAACT
CAGTAGGTGGTCTTCTCTTATTTGACATTACCAACCGCAGGTCCTTCCAGAATGTCCATGAGTGGTTAGA
AGAGACCAAAGTACACGTTCAGCCCTACCAAATTGTATTTGTTCTGGTGGGTCACAAGTGTGACCTGGAT
ACACAGAGGCAAGTGACTCGCCACGAGGCCGAGAAACTGGCTGCTGCATACGGCATGAAGTACATTGAAA
CGTCAGCCCGAGATGCCATTAATGTGGAGAAAGCCTTCACAGACCTGACAAGAGACATATATGAGCTGGT
TAAAAGGGGGGAGATTACAATCCAGGAGGGCTGGGAAGGGGTGAAGAGTGGATTTGTACCAAATGTGGTT
CACTCTTCAGAAGAGGTTGTCAAATCAGAGAGGAGATGTTTGTGCGGTGGAGGAGGTTCTGGAGGCGGTG
GAAGTGGTGGCGGAGGTAGCGCCGAGATCGGCACCGGCTTTCCCTTCGATCCTCACTACGTGGAAGTGCT
GGGCGAGAGAATGCACTATGTGGACGTGGGCCCCAGAGATGGAACCCCTGTGCTGTTTCTGCACGGCAAC
CCTACCAGCAGCTACGTGTGGCGGAACATCATCCCTCACGTGGCCCCTACACACAGATGTATCGCCCCTG
ACCTGATCGGCATGGGCAAGAGCGATAAGCCCGACCTGGGCTACTTCTTCGACGACCACGTGCGGTTCAT
GGACGCCTTTATTGAGGCCCTCGGCCTGGAAGAGGTGGTGCTGGTTATTCACGATTGGGGCAGCGCCCTG
GGATTCCACTGGGCCAAGAGAAACCCCGAGAGAGTGAAGGGAATCGCCTTCATGGAATTCATCAGGCCCA
TTCCTACCTGGGACGAGTGGCCTGAGTTCGCCAGAGAGACATTCCAGGCCTTCAGAACCACCGACGTGGG
CAGAAAGCTGATCATCGACCAGAACGTGTTCATCGAGGGCACCCTGCCTATGGGAGTCGTCAGACCACTG
ACCGAGGTGGAAATGGACCACTACAGAGAGCCCTTTCTGAACCCCGTGGACCGGGAACCTCTTTGGAGAT
TCCCCAACGAGCTGCCCATTGCCGGCGAGCCTGCTAATATTGTGGCCCTGGTGGAAGAGTACATGGACTG
GCTGCATCAGAGCCCCGTGCCTAAGCTGCTGTTTTGGGGAACACCCGGCGTGCTGATTCCTCCTGCTGAA
GCTGCCAGACTGGCCAAGAGCCTGCCTAATTGCAAGGCCGTGGATATCGGCCCTGGCCTGAATCTGCTGC
AAGAGGACAACCCCGATCTGATCGGCTCCGAGATTGCCAGATGGCTGAGCACCCTGGAAATCAGCGGATA
ATCAGTTCTTTTATTTCCAAAACATGCTCTCCTACTTGAACTGAAAAGTAAGAGAAATAAATAGAATCTT
TGTGTAACTGATGAGAACTCAACCTCCATTTGGATACCAAGTGAGCCTCCCTCTCAGGGGGACTCTGACA
GACTCGTGTGCGGGTGGATGGGGGTGCCTGAGTGCTGTGACCAAGGGACTGAATTGCTGACATGGGCCAG
GCCAGGCACTGTTTTGTGGCCCATGCTAGGCAGTGGCTGCTCCATGAGCCCTTTGTGGACCACATGTTAA
AGGCCTGGGGTTTAGGAAGCTAAGTCCCAGGAAAACATACCTACAGACAGGACAACTGTTCCTTGGTATT
TGAGCTCACTTATAGGCCATGAACATAAAGAAATACATAAAGGGGAAAAAAGGATCCCGGGCCCGTCGAC
TGCAGAGGCCTGCATGCAAGCTTGGCGTAATCATGGTCATAGCTGTTTCCTGTGTGAAATTGTTATCCGC
TCACAATTCCACACAACATACGAGCCGGAAGCATAAAGTGTAAAGCCTGGGGTGCCTAATGAGTGAGCTA
ACTCACATTAATTGCGTTGCGCTCACTGCCCGCTTTCCAGTCGGGAAACCTGTCGTGCCAGCTGCATTAA
TGAATCGGCCAACGCGCGGGGAGAGGCGGTTT
