>Addgene plasmid #178124 | RAB_Halo_C_allele | depositor partial sequence | sequence record 345761 | insert
GAACTCAGTAGGTGGTCTTCTCTTATTTGACATTACCAACCGCAGGTCCTTCCAGAATGTCCATGAGTGG
TTAGAAGAGACCAAAGTACACGTTCAGCCCTACCAAATTGTATTTGTTCTGGTGGGTCACAAGTGTGACC
TGGATACACAGAGGCAAGTGACTCGCCACGAGGCCGAGAAACTGGCTGCTGCATACGGCATGAAGTACAT
TGAAACGTCAGCCCGAGATGCCATTAATGTGGAGAAAGCCTTCACAGACCTGACAAGAGACATATATGAG
CTGGTTAAAAGGGGGGAGATTACAATCCAGGAGGGCTGGGAAGGGGTGAAGAGTGGATTTGTACCAAATG
TGGTTCACTCTTCAGAAGAGGTTGTCAAATCAGAGAGGAGATGTTTGTGCGGTGGAGGAGGTTCTGGAGG
CGGTGGAAGTGGTGGCGGAGGTAGCGCCGAGATCGGCACCGGCTTTCCCTTCGATCCTCACTACGTGGAA
GTGCTGGGCGAGAGAATGCACTATGTGGACGTGGGCCCCAGAGATGGAACCCCTGTGCTGTTTCTGCACG
GCAACCCTACCAGCAGCTACGTGTGGCGGAACATCATCCCTCACGTGGCCCCTACACACAGATGTATCGC
CCCTGACCTGATCGGCATGGGCAAGAGCGATAAGCCCGACCTGGGCTACTTCTTCGACGACCACGTGCGG
TTCATGGACGCCTTTATTGAGGCCCTCGGCCTGGAAGAGGTGGTGCTGGTTATTCACGATTGGGGCAGCG
CCCTGGGATTCCACTGGGCCAAGAGAAACCCCGAGAGAGTGAAGGGAATCGCCTTCATGGAATTCATCAG
GCCCATTCCTACCTGGGACGAGTGGCCTGAGTTCGCCAGAGAGACATTCCAGGCCTTCAGAACCACCGAC
GTGGGCAGAAAGCTGATCATCGACCAGAACGTGTTCATCGAGGGCACCCTGCCTATGGGAGTCGTCAGAC
CACTGACCGAGGTGGAAATGGACCACTACAGAGAGCCCTTTCTGAACCCCGTGGACCGGGAACCTCTTTG
GAGATTCCCCAACGAGCTGCCCATTGCCGGCGAGCCTGCTAATATTGTGGCCCTGGTGGAAGAGTACATG
GACTGGCTGCATCAGAGCCCCGTGCCTAAGCTGCTGTTTTGGGGAACACCCGGCGTGCTGATTCCTCCTG
CTGAAGCTGCCAGACTGGCCAAGAGCCTGCCTAATTGCAAGGCCGTGGATATCGGCCCTGGCCTGAATCT
GCTGCAAGAGGACAACCCCGATCTGATCGGCTCCGAGATTGCCAGATGGCTGAGCACCCTGGAAATCAGC
GGATAATCAGTTCTTTTATTTCCAAAACATGCTCTCCTACTTGAACTGAAAAGTAAGAGAAATAAATAGA
ATCTTTGTGTAACTGATGAGAACTCAACCTCCATTTGGATACCAAGTGAGCCTCCCTCTCAGGGGGACTC
TGACAGACTCGTGTGCGGGTGGATGGGGGTGCCTGAGTGCTGTGACCAAGGGACTGAATTGCTGACATGG
GCCAGGCCAGGCACTGTTTTGTGGCCCATGCTAGGCAGTGGCTGCTCCATGAGCCCTTTGTGGACCACAT
GTTAAAGGCCTGGGGTTTAGGAAGCTAAGTCCCAGGAAAACATACCTACAGACAGGACAACTGTTCCTTG
GTATTTGAGCTCACTTATAGGCCATGAACATAAAGAAATACATAAAGGGGAAAAAA
